Addgene plasmid #32115: pMAL-c2x-MT3
Depositing lab: David DeRosier & Chris Mercogliano & Cristina Risco Ortiz. Depositing organization: Brandeis University. Publication: Visualization of proteins in intact cells with a clonable tag for electron microscopy. Diestra E, Fontana J, Guichard P, Marco S, Risco C. J Struct Biol. 2009 Mar;165(3):157-68. Epub 2008 Dec 10. 10.1016/j.jsb.2008.11.009 PubMed 19114107.
Backbone
  Vector backbone: pMAL-c2x
  Backbone manufacturer: New England Biolabs
  Backbone size w/o insert (bp): 6700
  Modifications to backbone: Already has two copies of MT inserted to begin with. This parent plasmid is available as Addgene plasmid 32089.
  Vector type: Bacterial Expression
Growth in bacteria
  Bacterial resistance: Ampicillin, 100 μg/mL
  Growth temperature: 37°C
  Growth strain: DH5alpha
  Copy number: High Copy
Gene/Insert
  Gene/Insert name: MT (3x)
  Species: M. musculus (mouse)
  Entrez Gene: Mt1 (a.k.a. MT-I, Mt-1)
  Promoter: P-lac
  Tag / fusion protein: MBP (N terminal on backbone)
  Cloning method: Restriction Enzyme; 5′ cloning site XmnI (not destroyed); 3′ cloning site AflIII/NcoI (destroyed during cloning)
  Sequencing primers: 5′ MBP_F
Resource information
  A portion of this plasmid was derived from a plasmid made by: The metallothionein (MT) gene was amplified from pET-3d-MT (a gift from the Winge laboratory, University of Utah), which contains the MT gene within the pET-3d vector (Novagen, Madison, WI).
Terms and licenses: Academic/Nonprofit Terms; Industry Terms: Not Available to Industry
Depositor comments: In this construct, a translational modification was made that changes an alanine to an aspartic acid at the junction between MT genes. The third copy of the MT gene was inserted into the pMAL-c2x-MT2 plasmid (Addgene plasmids 32102) before the existing MT copies. The inserted MT gene was amplified from pET-3d-MT using the forward primer (50-CTCGGGATCGAGGGAAGGATTTCAAGATATACCATGGACCCC-30), which codes for the MBP linker region containing an XmnI and NcoI site fused in frame to the MT gene, and the reverse primer (50-GTGACCACATGTCACAGCACGTGCACTTGTCC-3 0 ), which contains an AflIII site at the MT–MT junction. The pMAL-c2x-MT2 plasmid was prepared by digesting with XmnI and NcoI, and the PCR product was constructed with XmnI and AflIII. Since NcoI and AflIII produced equivalent DNA ends, the second copy of MT was inserted with removal of both restriction sites at the ligation junction. This process can be reproduced iteratively to introduce as many copies of MT in frame into the construct as desired. In addition to this plasmid Addgene offers versions with 1 copy (32101), 2 copies (32102) and 4 copies (32100) of MT.
How to cite: pMAL-c2x-MT3 was a gift from David DeRosier & Chris Mercogliano & Cristina Risco Ortiz (Addgene plasmid # 32115 ; http://n2t.net/addgene:32115 ; RRID:Addgene_32115)
