[The description below was written by a language model from this plasmid's Addgene catalogue record and pLannotate feature annotations shown in this document.]
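Description:
pMAL-c2x-MT3 is a bacterial expression plasmid built on the New England Biolabs pMAL-c2x backbone. It produces maltose-binding protein (MBP) fused at its C-terminus to three tandem, in-frame copies of mouse metallothionein 1 (Mt1). The full sequence record is 7,200 nt. The plasmid replicates in E. coli from a ColE1/pMB1-type origin and is selected with ampicillin through the bla gene. The backbone also carries an M13 phage origin, the pBR322 bom region and rop. The catalogue lists it as high copy, although rop normally moderates copy number.

The catalogue gives the promoter as P-lac, whereas the annotation shows the hybrid tac promoter followed by a lac operator. A lacIq-driven lacI gene on the plasmid supplies repressor, so the fusion should be IPTG-inducible. The malE allele lacks its signal sequence, which keeps the fusion in the cytosol. Downstream of the insert are a remnant of the polylinker, a lacZα fragment and the rrnB T1/T2 terminators. The automated annotation labels the second and third metallothionein repeats as frog and bovine homologues. The record states that all three are copies of the mouse gene, so these labels are probably similarity-based mis-assignments.

The third copy was added upstream of the two existing ones in the MT2 parent, using XmnI together with the compatible AflIII and NcoI ends. Ligation destroys both of those sites at the junction, so the step can be repeated to add further copies. An alanine-to-aspartate change lies at the MT–MT junctions. Metallothionein's cysteine-rich sequence binds heavy metals, and the associated publication describes its use as a clonable, electron-dense tag for visualizing proteins by electron microscopy.
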