Features (pLannotate 1.2.2; 22 found; start..end, strand, type, name):
      3..80      +  promoter       lacIq promoter: lacI (mutant); In the lacIq allele, a single base change in the promoter boosts expression of the lacI gene about 10-fold.
     81..1163    +  CDS            lacI: lac repressor; lacI; The lac repressor binds to the lac operator to inhibit transcription in E. coli. This inhibition can be relieved by adding lactose or isopropyl-β-D-thiogalactopyranoside (IPTG).
   1176..1197    +  protein_bind   CAP binding site: CAP binding activates transcription in the presence of cAMP. E. coli catabolite activator protein
   1216..1233    +  promoter       tet promoter (fragment): E. coli promoter for tetracycline efflux protein gene
   1406..1434    +  promoter       tac promoter: strong E. coli promoter; hybrid between the trp and lac UV5 promoters
   1442..1458    +  protein_bind   lac operator: The lac repressor binds to the lac operator to inhibit transcription in E. coli. This inhibition can be relieved by adding lactose or isopropyl-β-D-thiogalactopyranoside (IPTG). lac repressor encoded by lacI
   1528..2628    +  CDS            MBP: maltose binding protein from E. coli; malE (mutated); This version of the gene does not encode a signal sequence, so MBP will remain in the cytosol.
   2704..2883    +  CDS            Mt1: MT1_MOUSE - Experimental evidence at protein level: Swiss-Prot protein existence level 1. Metallothioneins have a high content of cysteine residues that bind various heavy metals; these proteins are transcriptionally regulated by both heavy metals and glucocorticoids. From Mus musculus (Mouse).
   2887..3069    +  CDS            mt-a: MT_XENLA - Experimental evidence at protein level: Swiss-Prot protein existence level 1. Metallothioneins have a high content of cysteine residues that bind various heavy metals. From Xenopus laevis (African clawed frog).
   3070..3252    +  CDS            MT2H_BOVIN: Experimental evidence at protein level: Swiss-Prot protein existence level 1. Metallothioneins have a high content of cysteine residues that bind various heavy metals; these proteins are transcriptionally regulated by both heavy metals and glucocorticoids. This isoform may play a role in regulating the transport, accumulation, and compartmentation of zinc in the hippocampus. From Bos taurus (Bovine).
   3255..3281    +  misc_feature   MCS (fragment): pUC18/19 multiple cloning site
   3289..3443    +  CDS            lacZα (fragment): LacZα fragment of β-galactosidase; lacZ fragment
   3536..3651    +  ncRNA          5S rRNA: Accession: RF00001 - 5S ribosomal RNA
   3655..3741    +  terminator     rrnB T1 terminator: Escherichia coli rrnB; transcription terminator T1 from the E. coli rrnB gene
   3833..3860    +  terminator     rrnB T2 terminator: transcription terminator T2 from the E. coli rrnB gene
   3880..3971    +  promoter       AmpR promoter: bla
   3972..4832    +  CDS            AmpR: β-lactamase; bla; confers resistance to ampicillin, carbenicillin, and related antibiotics
   4874..5387    -  rep_origin     M13 ori (sequence partly withheld): M13 bacteriophage origin of replication; arrow indicates direction of (+) strand synthesis
   5498..6086    +  rep_origin     ori: high-copy-number ColE1/pMB1/pBR322/pUC origin of replication
   6272..6414    -  misc_feature   bom: basis of mobility region from pBR322
   6516..6707    -  CDS            rop: Rop protein, which maintains plasmids at low copy number; rop
   6724..7104    +  CDS            YPB1_ECOLX: Protein predicted: Swiss-Prot protein existence level 4. From Escherichia coli.
>Addgene plasmid #32115 | pMAL-c2x-MT3 | depositor full sequence | sequence record 36280 | pMAL-c2x-MT3 sequence 7200 bps
CCGACACCATCGAATGGTGCAAAACCTTTCGCGGTATGGCATGATAGCGCCCGGAAGAGAGTCAATTCAG
GGTGGTGAATGTGAAACCAGTAACGTTATACGATGTCGCAGAGTATGCCGGTGTCTCTTATCAGACCGTT
TCCCGCGTGGTGAACCAGGCCAGCCACGTTTCTGCGAAAACGCGGGAAAAAGTGGAAGCGGCGATGGCGG
AGCTGAATTACATTCCCAACCGCGTGGCACAACAACTGGCGGGCAAACAGTCGTTGCTGATTGGCGTTGC
CACCTCCAGTCTGGCCCTGCACGCGCCGTCGCAAATTGTCGCGGCGATTAAATCTCGCGCCGATCAACTG
GGTGCCAGCGTGGTGGTGTCGATGGTAGAACGAAGCGGCGTCGAAGCCTGTAAAGCGGCGGTGCACAATC
TTCTCGCGCAACGCGTCAGTGGGCTGATCATTAACTATCCGCTGGATGACCAGGATGCCATTGCTGTGGA
AGCTGCCTGCACTAATGTTCCGGCGTTATTTCTTGATGTCTCTGACCAGACACCCATCAACAGTATTATT
TTCTCCCATGAAGACGGTACGCGACTGGGCGTGGAGCATCTGGTCGCATTGGGTCACCAGCAAATCGCGC
TGTTAGCGGGCCCATTAAGTTCTGTCTCGGCGCGTCTGCGTCTGGCTGGCTGGCATAAATATCTCACTCG
CAATCAAATTCAGCCGATAGCGGAACGGGAAGGCGACTGGAGTGCCATGTCCGGTTTTCAACAAACCATG
CAAATGCTGAATGAGGGCATCGTTCCCACTGCGATGCTGGTTGCCAACGATCAGATGGCGCTGGGCGCAA
TGCGCGCCATTACCGAGTCCGGGCTGCGCGTTGGTGCGGATATCTCGGTAGTGGGATACGACGATACCGA
AGACAGCTCATGTTATATCCCGCCGTTAACCACCATCAAACAGGATTTTCGCCTGCTGGGGCAAACCAGC
GTGGACCGCTTGCTGCAACTCTCTCAGGGCCAGGCGGTGAAGGGCAATCAGCTGTTGCCCGTCTCACTGG
TGAAAAGAAAAACCACCCTGGCGCCCAATACGCAAACCGCCTCTCCCCGCGCGTTGGCCGATTCATTAAT
GCAGCTGGCACGACAGGTTTCCCGACTGGAAAGCGGGCAGTGAGCGCAACGCAATTAATGTAAGTTAGCT
CACTCATTAGGCACAATTCTCATGTTTGACAGCTTATCATCGACTGCACGGTGCACCAATGCTTCTGGCG
TCAGGCAGCCATCGGAAGCTGTGGTATGGCTGTGCAGGTCGTAAATCACTGCATAATTCGTGTCGCTCAA
GGCGCACTCCCGTTCTGGATAATGTTTTTTGCGCCGACATCATAACGGTTCTGGCAAATATTCTGAAATG
AGCTGTTGACAATTAATCATCGGCTCGTATAATGTGTGGAATTGTGAGCGGATAACAATTTCACACAGGA
AACAGCCAGTCCGTTTAGGTGTTTTCACGAGCACTTCACCAACAAGGACCATAGCATATGAAAATCGAAG
AAGGTAAACTGGTAATCTGGATTAACGGCGATAAAGGCTATAACGGTCTCGCTGAAGTCGGTAAGAAATT
CGAGAAAGATACCGGAATTAAAGTCACCGTTGAGCATCCGGATAAACTGGAAGAGAAATTCCCACAGGTT
GCGGCAACTGGCGATGGCCCTGACATTATCTTCTGGGCACACGACCGCTTTGGTGGCTACGCTCAATCTG
GCCTGTTGGCTGAAATCACCCCGGACAAAGCGTTCCAGGACAAGCTGTATCCGTTTACCTGGGATGCCGT
ACGTTACAACGGCAAGCTGATTGCTTACCCGATCGCTGTTGAAGCGTTATCGCTGATTTATAACAAAGAT
CTGCTGCCGAACCCGCCAAAAACCTGGGAAGAGATCCCGGCGCTGGATAAAGAACTGAAAGCGAAAGGTA
AGAGCGCGCTGATGTTCAACCTGCAAGAACCGTACTTCACCTGGCCGCTGATTGCTGCTGACGGGGGTTA
TGCGTTCAAGTATGAAAACGGCAAGTACGACATTAAAGACGTGGGCGTGGATAACGCTGGCGCGAAAGCG
GGTCTGACCTTCCTGGTTGACCTGATTAAAAACAAACACATGAATGCAGACACCGATTACTCCATCGCAG
AAGCTGCCTTTAATAAAGGCGAAACAGCGATGACCATCAACGGCCCGTGGGCATGGTCCAACATCGACAC
CAGCAAAGTGAATTATGGTGTAACGGTACTGCCGACCTTCAAGGGTCAACCATCCAAACCGTTCGTTGGC
GTGCTGAGCGCAGGTATTAACGCCGCCAGTCCGAACAAAGAGCTGGCAAAAGAGTTCCTCGAAAACTATC
TGCTGACTGATGAAGGTCTGGAAGCGGTTAATAAAGACAAACCGCTGGGTGCCGTAGCGCTGAAGTCTTA
CGAGGAAGAGTTGGCGAAAGATCCACGTATTGCCGCCACTATGGAAAACGCCCAGAAAGGTGAAATCATG
CCGAACATCCCGCAGATGTCCGCTTTCTGGTATGCCGTGCGTACTGCGGTGATCAACGCCGCCAGCGGTC
GTCAGACTGTCGATGAAGCCCTGAAAGACGCGCAGACTAATTCGAGCTCGAACAACAACAACAATAACAA
TAACAACAACCTCGGGATCGAGGGAAGGATTTCAAGATATACCATGGACCCCAACTGCTCCTGCTCCACC
GGCGGCTCCTGCACTTGCACCAGCTCCTGCGCCTGCAAGAACTGCAAGTGCACCTCCTGCAAGAAGAGCT
GCTGCTCCTGCTGTCCCGTGGGCTGCTCCAAATGTGCCCAGGGCTGTGTCTGCAAAGGCGCCGCGGACAA
GTGCACGTGCTGTGACATGGACCCCAACTGCTCCTGCTCCACCGGCGGCTCCTGCACTTGCACCAGCTCC
TGCGCCTGCAAGAACTGCAAGTGCACCTCCTGCAAGAAGAGCTGCTGCTCCTGCTGTCCCGTGGGCTGCT
CCAAATGTGCCCAGGGCTGTGTCTGCAAAGGCGCCGCGGACAAGTGCACGTGCTGTGACATGGACCCCAA
CTGCTCCTGCTCCACCGGCGGCTCCTGCACTTGCACCAGCTCCTGCGCCTGCAAGAACTGCAAGTGCACC
TCCTGCAAGAAGAGCTGCTGCTCCTGCTGTCCCGTGGGCTGCTCCAAATGTGCCCAGGGCTGTGTCTGCA
AAGGCGCCGCGGACAAGTGCACGTGCTGTGCCTAGGATCCTCTAGAGTCGACCTGCAGGCAAGCTTGGCA
CTGGCCGTCGTTTTACAACGTCGTGACTGGGAAAACCCTGGCGTTACCCAACTTAATCGCCTTGCAGCAC
ATCCCCCTTTCGCCAGCTGGCGTAATAGCGAAGAGGCCCGCACCGATCGCCCTTCCCAACAGTTGCGCAG
CCTGAATGGCGAATGGCAGCTTGGCTGTTTTGGCGGATGAGATAAGATTTTCAGCCTGATACAGATTAAA
TCAGAACGCAGAAGCGGTCTGATAAAACAGAATTTGCCTGGCGGCAGTAGCGCGGTGGTCCCACCTGACC
CCATGCCGAACTCAGAAGTGAAACGCCGTAGCGCCGATGGTAGTGTGGGGTCTCCCCATGCGAGAGTAGG
GAACTGCCAGGCATCAAATAAAACGAAAGGCTCAGTCGAAAGACTGGGCCTTTCGTTTTATCTGTTGTTT
GTCGGTGAACGCTCTCCTGAGTAGGACAAATCCGCCGGGAGCGGATTTGAACGTTGCGAAGCAACGGCCC
GGAGGGTGGCGGGCAGGACGCCCGCCATAAACTGCCAGGCATCAAATTAAGCAGAAGGCCATCCTGACGG
ATGGCCTTTTTGCGTTTCTACAAACTCTTTTTGTTTATTTTTCTAAATACATTCAAATATGTATCCGCTC
ATGAGACAATAACCCTGATAAATGCTTCAATAATATTGAAAAAGGAAGAGTATGAGTATTCAACATTTCC
GTGTCGCCCTTATTCCCTTTTTTGCGGCATTTTGCCTTCCTGTTTTTGCTCACCCAGAAACGCTGGTGAA
AGTAAAAGATGCTGAAGATCAGTTGGGTGCACGAGTGGGTTACATCGAACTGGATCTCAACAGCGGTAAG
ATCCTTGAGAGTTTTCGCCCCGAAGAACGTTCTCCAATGATGAGCACTTTTAAAGTTCTGCTATGTGGCG
CGGTATTATCCCGTGTTGACGCCGGGCAAGAGCAACTCGGTCGCCGCATACACTATTCTCAGAATGACTT
GGTTGAGTACTCACCAGTCACAGAAAAGCATCTTACGGATGGCATGACAGTAAGAGAATTATGCAGTGCT
GCCATAACCATGAGTGATAACACTGCGGCCAACTTACTTCTGACAACGATCGGAGGACCGAAGGAGCTAA
CCGCTTTTTTGCACAACATGGGGGATCATGTAACTCGCCTTGATCGTTGGGAACCGGAGCTGAATGAAGC
CATACCAAACGACGAGCGTGACACCACGATGCCTGTAGCAATGGCAACAACGTTGCGCAAACTATTAACT
GGCGAACTACTTACTCTAGCTTCCCGGCAACAATTAATAGACTGGATGGAGGCGGATAAAGTTGCAGGAC
CACTTCTGCGCTCGGCCCTTCCGGCTGGCTGGTTTATTGCTGATAAATCTGGAGCCGGTGAGCGTGGGTC
TCGCGGTATCATTGCAGCACTGGGGCCAGATGGTAAGCCCTCCCGTATCGTAGTTATCTACACGACGGGG
AGTCAGGCAACTATGGATGAACGAAATAGACAGATCGCTGAGATAGGTGCCTCACTGATTAAGCATTGGT
AACTGTCAGACCAAGTTTACTCATATATACTTTAGATTGATT
[38 nt withheld, positions 4873-4910]
A
[37 nt withheld, positions 4912-4948]
ATTTTGTTAAAATTCGCGTTAAATTTTTGTTAAATCAGCTCATTTTTTAACCAATAGGCCGAAATCGGCA
AAATCCCTTATAAATCAAAAGAATAGACCGAGATAGGGT
[37 nt withheld, positions 5058-5094]
AAAGAACGTGGACTCCAACGTCAAAGG
[141 nt withheld, positions 5122-5262]
G
[125 nt withheld, positions 5264-5388]
AAAGGATCTAGGTGAAGATCCTTTTTGATAATCTCATGACCAAAATCCCTTAACGTGAGTTTTCGTTCCA
CTGAGCGTCAGACCCCGTAGAAAAGATCAAAGGATCTTCTTGAGATCCTTTTTTTCTGCGCGTAATCTGC
TGCTTGCAAACAAAAAAACCACCGCTACCAGCGGTGGTTTGTTTGCCGGATCAAGAGCTACCAACTCTTT
TTCCGAAGGTAACTGGCTTCAGCAGAGCGCAGATACCAAATACTGTCCTTCTAGTGTAGCCGTAGTTAGG
CCACCACTTCAAGAACTCTGTAGCACCGCCTACATACCTCGCTCTGCTAATCCTGTTACCAGTGGCTGCT
GCCAGTGGCGATAAGTCGTGTCTTACCGGGTTGGACTCAAGACGATAGTTACCGGATAAGGCGCAGCGGT
CGGGCTGAACGGGGGGTTCGTGCACACAGCCCAGCTTGGAGCGAACGACCTACACCGAACTGAGATACCT
ACAGCGTGAGCTATGAGAAAGCGCCACGCTTCCCGAAGGGAGAAAGGCGGACAGGTATCCGGTAAGCGGC
AGGGTCGGAACAGGAGAGCGCACGAGGGAGCTTCCAGGGGGAAACGCCTGGTATCTTTATAGTCCTGTCG
GGTTTCGCCACCTCTGACTTGAGCGTCGATTTTTGTGATGCTCGTCAGGGGGGCGGAGCCTATGGAAAAA
CGCCAGCAACGCGGCCTTTTTACGGTTCCTGGCCTTTTGCTGGCCTTTTGCTCACATGTTCTTTCCTGCG
TTATCCCCTGATTCTGTGGATAACCGTATTACCGCCTTTGAGTGAGCTGATACCGCTCGCCGCAGCCGAA
CGACCGAGCGCAGCGAGTCAGTGAGCGAGGAAGCGGAAGAGCGCCTGATGCGGTATTTTCTCCTTACGCA
TCTGTGCGGTATTTCACACCGCATATATGGTGCACTCTCAGTACAATCTGCTCTGATGCCGCATAGTTAA
GCCAGTATACACTCCGCTATCGCTACGTGACTGGGTCATGGCTGCGCCCCGACACCCGCCAACACCCGCT
GACGCGCCCTGACGGGCTTGTCTGCTCCCGGCATCCGCTTACAGACAAGCTGTGACCGTCTCCGGGAGCT
GCATGTGTCAGAGGTTTTCACCGTCATCACCGAAACGCGCGAGGCAGCTGCGGTAAAGCTCATCAGCGTG
GTCGTGCAGCGATTCACAGATGTCTGCCTGTTCATCCGCGTCCAGCTCGTTGAGTTTCTCCAGAAGCGTT
AATGTCTGGCTTCTGATAAAGCGGGCCATGTTAAGGGCGGTTTTTTCCTGTTTGGTCACTGATGCCTCCG
TGTAAGGGGGATTTCTGTTCATGGGGGTAATGATACCGATGAAACGAGAGAGGATGCTCACGATACGGGT
TACTGATGATGAACATGCCCGGTTACTGGAACGTTGTGAGGGTAAACAACTGGCGGTATGGATGCGGCGG
GACCAGAGAAAAATCACTCAGGGTCAATGCCAGCGCTTCGTTAATACAGATGTAGGTGTTCCACAGGGTA
GCCAGCAGCATCCTGCGATGCAGATCCGGAACATAATGGTGCAGGGCGCTGACTTCCGCGTTTCCAGACT
TTACGAAACACGGAAACCGAAGACCATTCATGTTGTTGCTCAGGTCGCAGACGTTTTGCAGCAGCAGTCG
CTTCACGTTCGCTCGCGTATCGGTGATTCATTCTGCTAACCAGTAAGGCAACCCCGCCAGCCTAGCCGGG
TCCTCAACGACAGGAGCACGATCATGCGCACCCGTGGCCAGGACCCAACGCTGCCCGAAATT
