>Addgene plasmid #32115 | pMAL-c2x-MT3 | addgene partial sequence | sequence record 37637 | MBP-F
CCTCGGGATCGAGGGAAGGATTTCAAGATATACCATGGACCCCAACTGCTCCTGCTCCACCGGCGGCTCC
TGCACTTGCACCAGCTCCTGCGCCTGCAAGAACTGCAAGTGCACCTCCTGCAAGAAGAGCTGCTGCTCCT
GCTGTCCCGTGGGCTGCTCCAAATGTGCCCAGGGCTGTGTCTGCAAAGGCGCCGCGGACAAGTGCACGTG
CTGTGACATGGACCCCAACTGCTCCTGCTCCACCGGCGGCTCCTGCACTTGCACCAGCTCCTGCGCCTGC
AAGAACTGCAAGTGCACCTCCTGCAAGAAGAGCTGCTGCTCCTGCTGTCCCGTGGGCTGCTCCAAATGTG
CCCAGGGCTGTGTCTGCAAAGGCGCCGCGGACAAGTGCACGTGCTGTGACATGGACCCCAACTGCTCCTG
CTCCACCGGCGGCTCCTGCACTTGCACCAGCTCCTGCGCCTGCAAGAACTGCAAGTGCACCTCCTGCAAG
AAGAGCTGCTGCTCCTGCTGTCCCGTGGGCTGCTCCAAATGTGCCCAGGGCTGTGTCTGCAAAGGCGCCG
CGGACAAGTGCACGTGCTGTGCCTAGGATCCTCTAGAGTCGACCTGCAGGCAAGCTTGGCACTGGCCGTC
GTTTTACAACGTCGTGACTGGGAAAACCCTGGCGTTACCCAACTTAATCGCCTTGCAGCACATCCCCCTT
TCGCCAGCTGGCGTAATAGCGAAGAGGCCCGCACCGATCGCCCTTCCCAACAGTTGCGCAGCCTGAATGG
CGAATGGCAGCTTGGCTGTTTTGGCGGATGAGATAAGATTTTCAGCCTGATACAGATTAAATCAGAACGC
AGAAGCGGTCTGATA
